Addgene plasmid #155096: LCV2_mCherry
Purpose: (Empty Backbone) Lentiviral backbone for cloning and expression of U6 driven gRNAs with Esp3I/BsmBI cloning sites, puromycin selection and mCherry expression
Depositing lab: Jason Moffat. Depositing organization: University of Toronto. Publication: Systematic mapping of genetic interactions for de novo fatty acid synthesis identifies C12orf49 as a regulator of lipid metabolism. Aregger M, Lawson KA, Billmann M, Costanzo M, Tong AHY, Chan K, Rahman M, Brown KR, Ross C, Usaj M, Nedyalkova L, Sizova O, Habsid A, Pawling J, Lin ZY, Abdouni H, Wong CJ, Weiss A, Mero P, Dennis JW, Gingras AC, Myers CL, Andrews BJ, Boone C, Moffat J. Nat Metab. 2020 Jun;2(6):499-513. doi: 10.1038/s42255-020-0211-z. Epub 2020 Jun 1. PubMed 32694731.
Backbone
  Vector backbone: LCV2_mCherry
  Backbone size (bp): 14744
  Vector type: Mammalian Expression, Lentiviral, CRISPR
  Selectable markers: Puromycin
Growth in bacteria
  Bacterial resistance: Ampicillin, 100 μg/mL
  Growth temperature: 30°C
  Growth strain: NEB Stable
  Copy number: High Copy
Gene/Insert
  Gene/Insert name: None
Terms and licenses: Academic/Nonprofit Terms; Industry Terms: Not Available to Industry
How to cite: LCV2_mCherry was a gift from Jason Moffat (Addgene plasmid # 155096 ; http://n2t.net/addgene:155096 ; RRID:Addgene_155096)
