[The description below was written by a language model from this plasmid's Addgene catalogue record and pLannotate feature annotations shown in this document.]
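Description:
LCV2_mCherry is an empty third-generation-style, self-inactivating HIV-1 lentiviral backbone of about 14.7 kb for all-in-one CRISPR/Cas9 experiments in mammalian cells. It is propagated in E. coli through a high-copy ColE1/pUC origin with ampicillin resistance. The plasmid also carries an f1 origin and an SV40/EM7-driven bleomycin/Zeocin resistance cassette located outside the viral genome. Viral RNA is transcribed from a chimeric CMV enhancer/promoter fused to a truncated 5' LTR. The transfer region contains the Ψ packaging signal with a gag fragment, the RRE for Rev-dependent export, cPPT/CTS to aid nuclear import, a WPRE to boost transcript stability and expression, and a ΔU3 3' LTR followed by a bGH polyadenylation signal.

The payload has two expression units. A human U6 Pol III promoter sits upstream of the S. pyogenes gRNA scaffold, and the two are separated by a stuffer that the feature table annotates as containing a neo/kanamycin-resistance coding sequence. According to the catalogue entry, Esp3I/BsmBI sites allow this stuffer to be replaced with annealed guide oligonucleotides or pooled library inserts. Downstream, an EF-1α core promoter drives S. pyogenes Cas9, followed in the same orientation by mCherry and puromycin N-acetyltransferase. The spacing suggests a single polycistronic transcript, but the annotation does not name the linker or 2A elements between these reading frames.

Transduced cells therefore receive Cas9 and the guide from one virus, and they can be selected with puromycin and tracked or sorted by red fluorescence. No gRNA is present in the deposited backbone. The associated work concerns systematic mapping of genetic interactions in lipid metabolism, which is consistent with use in gene knockout and fluorescence-marked validation or competition experiments.
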