Features (pLannotate 1.2.2; 35 found; start..end, strand, type, name):
     31..83      -  misc_feature   bom (fragment): basis of mobility region from pBR322
    238..617     +  enhancer       CMV enhancer: human cytomegalovirus immediate early enhancer
    618..817     +  promoter       CMV promoter: human cytomegalovirus (CMV) immediate early promoter
    835..1015    +  LTR            5' LTR (truncated): truncated 5' long terminal repeat (LTR) from HIV-1
   1062..1187    +  misc_feature   HIV-1 Ψ: packaging signal of human immunodeficiency virus type 1
   1171..1534    +  CDS            HIV-1 gag (fragment): gag protein from human immunodeficiency virus 1; gag
   1680..1913    +  misc_feature   RRE: The Rev response element (RRE) of HIV-1 allows for Rev-dependent mRNA export from the nucleus to the cytoplasm.
   2290..2390    +  CDS            Rev (fragment): human immunodeficiency virus 1 (HIV-1) Rev protein; rev; enhances nuclear export of unspliced and incompletely spliced viral mRNAs
   2440..2557    +  misc_feature   cPPT/CTS: central polypurine tract and central termination sequence of HIV-1
   2608..2848    +  promoter       U6 promoter: RNA polymerase III promoter for human U6 snRNA
   3015..3806    +  CDS            neo: KKA2_KLEPN - Also known as kan, nptII. Experimental evidence at protein level: Swiss-Prot protein existence level 1. Resistance to kanamycin, neomycin, paromomycin, ribostamycin, butirosin and gentamicin B. From Klebsiella pneumoniae.
   3835..3910    +  misc_RNA       gRNA scaffold: guide RNA scaffold for the Streptococcus pyogenes CRISPR/Cas9 system
   3928..3946    +  CDS            small t antigen (fragment): SV40 (simian virus 40) small t antigen
   3972..4183    +  promoter       EF-1α core promoter: core promoter for human elongation factor EF-1α
   4208..8311    +  CDS            Cas9: Cas9 (Csn1) endonuclease from the Streptococcus pyogenes Type II CRISPR/Cas system generates RNA-guided double strand breaks in DNA
   8453..9157    +  CDS            mCherry: mCherry is a basic (constitutively fluorescent) red fluorescent protein published in 2004, derived from Discosoma sp.. It is reported to be a very rapidly-maturing monomer with low acid sensitivity.
   9223..9820    +  CDS            PuroR (fragment): puromycin N-acetyltransferase; pac from Streptomyces; confers resistance to puromycin
   9836..10424   +  misc_feature   WPRE: woodchuck hepatitis virus posttranscriptional regulatory element
  10475..10494   +  misc_feature   cPPT/CTS (fragment): central polypurine tract and central termination sequence of HIV-1
  10496..10729   +  LTR            3' LTR (ΔU3): self-inactivating 3' long terminal repeat (LTR) from HIV-1
  10761..10985   +  polyA_signal   bGH poly(A) signal: bovine growth hormone polyadenylation signal
  10989..11010   +  promoter       SV40 promoter (fragment): SV40 enhancer and early promoter
  11031..11459   +  rep_origin     f1 ori (sequence partly withheld): f1 bacteriophage origin of replication; arrow indicates direction of (+) strand synthesis
  11473..11802   +  promoter       SV40 promoter: SV40 enhancer and early promoter
  11850..11897   +  promoter       EM7 promoter: synthetic bacterial promoter&nbsp
  11916..12290   +  CDS            BleoR: antibiotic-binding protein; Sh ble from Streptoalloteichus hindustanus; confers resistance to bleomycin, phleomycin, and Zeocin™
  12300..12425   +  CDS            ble (fragment): BLE_KLEPN - Experimental evidence at protein level: Swiss-Prot protein existence level 1. Binding protein with a strong affinity to the bleomycin family of antibiotics. Binds to CL990; an antimitotic-antibiotic compound. From Klebsiella pneumoniae.
  12420..12541   +  polyA_signal   SV40 poly(A) signal: SV40 polyadenylation signal
  12612..12634   -  protein_bind   lac operator (fragment): The lac repressor binds to the lac operator to inhibit transcription in E. coli. This inhibition can be relieved by adding lactose or isopropyl-β-D-thiogalactopyranoside (IPTG). lac repressor encoded by lacI
  12638..12668   -  promoter       lac promoter: promoter for the E. coli lac operon
  12683..12704   -  protein_bind   CAP binding site: CAP binding activates transcription in the presence of cAMP. E. coli catabolite activator protein
  12717..12809   -  CDS            lacI (fragment): lac repressor; lacI; The lac repressor binds to the lac operator to inhibit transcription in E. coli. This inhibition can be relieved by adding lactose or isopropyl-β-D-thiogalactopyranoside (IPTG).
  12992..13580   -  rep_origin     ori: high-copy-number ColE1/pMB1/pBR322/pUC origin of replication
  13751..14611   -  CDS            AmpR: β-lactamase; bla; confers resistance to ampicillin, carbenicillin, and related antibiotics
  14612..14716   -  promoter       AmpR promoter: bla
>Addgene plasmid #155096 | LCV2_mCherry | addgene full sequence | sequence record 307998 | Addgene NGS Result
GTCGACGGATCGGGAGATCTCCCGATCCCCTATGGTGCACTCTCAGTACAATCTGCTCTGATGCCGCATA
GTTAAGCCAGTATCTGCTCCCTGCTTGTGTGTTGGAGGTCGCTGAGTAGTGCGCGAGCAAAATTTAAGCT
ACAACAAGGCAAGGCTTGACCGACAATTGCATGAAGAATCTGCTTAGGGTTAGGCGTTTTGCGCTGCTTC
GCGATGTACGGGCCAGATATACGCGTTGACATTGATTATTGACTAGTTATTAATAGTAATCAATTACGGG
GTCATTAGTTCATAGCCCATATATGGAGTTCCGCGTTACATAACTTACGGTAAATGGCCCGCCTGGCTGA
CCGCCCAACGACCCCCGCCCATTGACGTCAATAATGACGTATGTTCCCATAGTAACGCCAATAGGGACTT
TCCATTGACGTCAATGGGTGGAGTATTTACGGTAAACTGCCCACTTGGCAGTACATCAAGTGTATCATAT
GCCAAGTACGCCCCCTATTGACGTCAATGACGGTAAATGGCCCGCCTGGCATTATGCCCAGTACATGACC
TTATGGGACTTTCCTACTTGGCAGTACATCTACGTATTAGTCATCGCTATTACCATGGTGATGCGGTTTT
GGCAGTACATCAATGGGCGTGGATAGCGGTTTGACTCACGGGGATTTCCAAGTCTCCACCCCATTGACGT
CAATGGGAGTTTGTTTTGGCACCAAAATCAACGGGACTTTCCAAAATGTCGTAACAACTCCGCCCCATTG
ACGCAAATGGGCGGTAGGCGTGTACGGTGGGAGGTCTATATAAGCAGCGCGTTTTGCCTGTACTGGGTCT
CTCTGGTTAGACCAGATCTGAGCCTGGGAGCTCTCTGGCTAACTAGGGAACCCACTGCTTAAGCCTCAAT
AAAGCTTGCCTTGAGTGCTTCAAGTAGTGTGTGCCCGTCTGTTGTGTGACTCTGGTAACTAGAGATCCCT
CAGACCCTTTTAGTCAGTGTGGAAAATCTCTAGCAGTGGCGCCCGAACAGGGACTTGAAAGCGAAAGGGA
AACCAGAGGAGCTCTCTCGACGCAGGACTCGGCTTGCTGAAGCGCGCACGGCAAGAGGCGAGGGGCGGCG
ACTGGTGAGTACGCCAAAAATTTTGACTAGCGGAGGCTAGAAGGAGAGAGATGGGTGCGAGAGCGTCAGT
ATTAAGCGGGGGAGAATTAGATCGCGATGGGAAAAAATTCGGTTAAGGCCAGGGGGAAAGAAAAAATATA
AATTAAAACATATAGTATGGGCAAGCAGGGAGCTAGAACGATTCGCAGTTAATCCTGGCCTGTTAGAAAC
ATCAGAAGGCTGTAGACAAATACTGGGACAGCTACAACCATCCCTTCAGACAGGATCAGAAGAACTTAGA
TCATTATATAATACAGTAGCAACCCTCTATTGTGTGCATCAAAGGATAGAGATAAAAGACACCAAGGAAG
CTTTAGACAAGATAGAGGAAGAGCAAAACAAAAGTAAGACCACCGCACAGCAAGCGGCCGCTGATCTTCA
GACCTGGAGGAGGAGATATGAGGGACAATTGGAGAAGTGAATTATATAAATATAAAGTAGTAAAAATTGA
ACCATTAGGAGTAGCACCCACCAAGGCAAAGAGAAGAGTGGTGCAGAGAGAAAAAAGAGCAGTGGGAATA
GGAGCTTTGTTCCTTGGGTTCTTGGGAGCAGCAGGAAGCACTATGGGCGCAGCGTCAATGACGCTGACGG
TACAGGCCAGACAATTATTGTCTGGTATAGTGCAGCAGCAGAACAATTTGCTGAGGGCTATTGAGGCGCA
ACAGCATCTGTTGCAACTCACAGTCTGGGGCATCAAGCAGCTCCAGGCAAGAATCCTGGCTGTGGAAAGA
TACCTAAAGGATCAACAGCTCCTGGGGATTTGGGGTTGCTCTGGAAAACTCATTTGCACCACTGCTGTGC
CTTGGAATGCTAGTTGGAGTAATAAATCTCTGGAACAGATTTGGAATCACACGACCTGGATGGAGTGGGA
CAGAGAAATTAACAATTACACAAGCTTAATACACTCCTTAATTGAAGAATCGCAAAACCAGCAAGAAAAG
AATGAACAAGAATTATTGGAATTAGATAAATGGGCAAGTTTGTGGAATTGGTTTAACATAACAAATTGGC
TGTGGTATATAAAATTATTCATAATGATAGTAGGAGGCTTGGTAGGTTTAAGAATAGTTTTTGCTGTACT
TTCTATAGTGAATAGAGTTAGGCAGGGATATTCACCATTATCGTTTCAGACCCACCTCCCAACCCCGAGG
GGACCCGACAGGCCCGAAGGAATAGAAGAAGAAGGTGGAGAGAGAGACAGAGACAGATCCATTCGATTAG
TGAACGGATCGGCACTGCGTGCGCCAATTCTGCAGACAAATGGCAGTATTCATCCACAATTTTAAAAGAA
AAGGGGGGATTGGGGGGTACAGTGCAGGGGAAAGAATAGTAGACATAATAGCAACAGACATACAAACTAA
AGAATTACAAAAACAAATTACAAAAATTCAAAATTTTCGGGTTTATTACAGGGACAGCAGAGATCCAGTT
TGGTTAATTAAGGTACCGAGGGCCTATTTCCCATGATTCCTTCATATTTGCATATACGATACAAGGCTGT
TAGAGAGATAATTAGAATTAATTTGACTGTAAACACAAAGATATTAGTACAAAATACGTGACGTAGAAAG
TAATAATTTCTTGGGTAGTTTGCAGTTTTAAAATTATGTTTTAAAATGGACTATCATATGCTTACCGTAA
CTTGAAAGTATTTCGATTTCTTGGCTTTATATATCTTGTGGAAAGGACGAAACACCGGGAGACGGCAGCA
AGCGAACCGGAATTGCCAGCTGGGGCGCCCTCTGGTAAGGTTGGGAAGCCCTGCAAAGTAAACTGGATGG
CTTTCTTGCCGCCAAGGATCTGATGGCGCAGGGGATCAAGATCTGATCAAGAGACAGGATGAGGATCGTT
TCGCATGATTGAACAAGATGGATTGCACGCAGGTTCTCCGGCCGCTTGGGTGGAGAGGCTATTCGGCTAT
GACTGGGCACAACAGACAATCGGCTGCTCTGATGCCGCCGTGTTCCGGCTGTCAGCGCAGGGGCGCCCGG
TTCTTTTTGTCAAGACCGACCTGTCCGGTGCCCTGAATGAACTGCAGGACGAGGCAGCGCGGCTATCGTG
GCTGGCCACGACGGGCGTTCCTTGCGCAGCTGTGCTCGACGTTGTCACTGAAGCGGGAAGGGACTGGCTG
CTATTGGGCGAAGTGCCGGGGCAGGATCTCCTGTCATCCCACCTTGCTCCTGCCGAGAAAGTATCCATCA
TGGCTGATGCAATGCGGCGGCTGCATACGCTTGATCCGGCTACCTGCCCATTCGACCACCAAGCGAAACA
TCGCATCGAGCGAGCACGTACTCGGATGGAAGCCGGTCTTGTCGATCAGGATGATCTGGACGAAGAGCAT
CAGGGGCTCGCGCCAGCCGAACTGTTCGCCAGGCTCAAGGCGCGCATGCCCGACGGCGAGGATCTCGTCG
TGACCCATGGCGATGCCTGCTTGCCGAATATCATGGTGGAAAATGGCCGCTTTTCTGGATTCATCGACTG
TGGCCGGCTGGGTGTGGCGGACCGCTATCAGGACATAGCGTTGGCTACCCGTGATATTGCTGAAGAGCTT
GGCGGCGAATGGGCTGACCGCTTCCTCGTGCTTTACGGTATCGCCGCTCCCGATTCGCAGCGCATCGCCT
TCTATCGCCTTCTTGACGAGTTCTTCTGAATTGAAAAAGGAAGAGTACGTCTCCGTTTTAGAGCTAGAAA
TAGCAAGTTAAAATAAGGCTAGTCCGTTATCAACTTGAAAAAGTGGCACCGAGTCGGTGCTTTTTTGAAT
TCGCTAGCTAGGTCTTGAAAGGAGTGGGAATTGGCTCCGGTGCCCGTCAGTGGGCAGAGCGCACATCGCC
CACAGTCCCCGAGAAGTTGGGGGGAGGGGTCGGCAATTGATCCGGTGCCTAGAGAAGGTGGCGCGGGGTA
AACTGGGAAAGTGATGTCGTGTACTGGCTCCGCCTTTTTCCCGAGGGTGGGGGAGAACCGTATATAAGTG
CAGTAGTCGCCGTGAACGTTCTTTTTCGCAACGGGTTTGCCGCCAGAACACAGGACCGGTTCTAGAGCGC
TGCCACCATGGACAAGAAGTACAGCATCGGCCTGGACATCGGCACCAACTCTGTGGGCTGGGCCGTGATC
ACCGACGAGTACAAGGTGCCCAGCAAGAAATTCAAGGTGCTGGGCAACACCGACCGGCACAGCATCAAGA
AGAACCTGATCGGAGCCCTGCTGTTCGACAGCGGCGAAACAGCCGAGGCCACCCGGCTGAAGAGAACCGC
CAGAAGAAGATACACCAGACGGAAGAACCGGATCTGCTATCTGCAAGAGATCTTCAGCAACGAGATGGCC
AAGGTGGACGACAGCTTCTTCCACAGACTGGAAGAGTCCTTCCTGGTGGAAGAGGATAAGAAGCACGAGC
GGCACCCCATCTTCGGCAACATCGTGGACGAGGTGGCCTACCACGAGAAGTACCCCACCATCTACCACCT
GAGAAAGAAACTGGTGGACAGCACCGACAAGGCCGACCTGCGGCTGATCTATCTGGCCCTGGCCCACATG
ATCAAGTTCCGGGGCCACTTCCTGATCGAGGGCGACCTGAACCCCGACAACAGCGACGTGGACAAGCTGT
TCATCCAGCTGGTGCAGACCTACAACCAGCTGTTCGAGGAAAACCCCATCAACGCCAGCGGCGTGGACGC
CAAGGCCATCCTGTCTGCCAGACTGAGCAAGAGCAGACGGCTGGAAAATCTGATCGCCCAGCTGCCCGGC
GAGAAGAAGAATGGCCTGTTCGGAAACCTGATTGCCCTGAGCCTGGGCCTGACCCCCAACTTCAAGAGCA
ACTTCGACCTGGCCGAGGATGCCAAACTGCAGCTGAGCAAGGACACCTACGACGACGACCTGGACAACCT
GCTGGCCCAGATCGGCGACCAGTACGCCGACCTGTTTCTGGCCGCCAAGAACCTGTCCGACGCCATCCTG
CTGAGCGACATCCTGAGAGTGAACACCGAGATCACCAAGGCCCCCCTGAGCGCCTCTATGATCAAGAGAT
ACGACGAGCACCACCAGGACCTGACCCTGCTGAAAGCTCTCGTGCGGCAGCAGCTGCCTGAGAAGTACAA
AGAGATTTTCTTCGACCAGAGCAAGAACGGCTACGCCGGCTACATTGACGGCGGAGCCAGCCAGGAAGAG
TTCTACAAGTTCATCAAGCCCATCCTGGAAAAGATGGACGGCACCGAGGAACTGCTCGTGAAGCTGAACA
GAGAGGACCTGCTGCGGAAGCAGCGGACCTTCGACAACGGCAGCATCCCCCACCAGATCCACCTGGGAGA
GCTGCACGCCATTCTGCGGCGGCAGGAAGATTTTTACCCATTCCTGAAGGACAACCGGGAAAAGATCGAG
AAGATCCTGACCTTCCGCATCCCCTACTACGTGGGCCCTCTGGCCAGGGGAAACAGCAGATTCGCCTGGA
TGACCAGAAAGAGCGAGGAAACCATCACCCCCTGGAACTTCGAGGAAGTGGTGGACAAGGGCGCTTCCGC
CCAGAGCTTCATCGAGCGGATGACCAACTTCGATAAGAACCTGCCCAACGAGAAGGTGCTGCCCAAGCAC
AGCCTGCTGTACGAGTACTTCACCGTGTATAACGAGCTGACCAAAGTGAAATACGTGACCGAGGGAATGA
GAAAGCCCGCCTTCCTGAGCGGCGAGCAGAAAAAGGCCATCGTGGACCTGCTGTTCAAGACCAACCGGAA
AGTGACCGTGAAGCAGCTGAAAGAGGACTACTTCAAGAAAATCGAGTGCTTCGACTCCGTGGAAATCTCC
GGCGTGGAAGATCGGTTCAACGCCTCCCTGGGCACATACCACGATCTGCTGAAAATTATCAAGGACAAGG
ACTTCCTGGACAATGAGGAAAACGAGGACATTCTGGAAGATATCGTGCTGACCCTGACACTGTTTGAGGA
CAGAGAGATGATCGAGGAACGGCTGAAAACCTATGCCCACCTGTTCGACGACAAAGTGATGAAGCAGCTG
AAGCGGCGGAGATACACCGGCTGGGGCAGGCTGAGCCGGAAGCTGATCAACGGCATCCGGGACAAGCAGT
CCGGCAAGACAATCCTGGATTTCCTGAAGTCCGACGGCTTCGCCAACAGAAACTTCATGCAGCTGATCCA
CGACGACAGCCTGACCTTTAAAGAGGACATCCAGAAAGCCCAGGTGTCCGGCCAGGGCGATAGCCTGCAC
GAGCACATTGCCAATCTGGCCGGCAGCCCCGCCATTAAGAAGGGCATCCTGCAGACAGTGAAGGTGGTGG
ACGAGCTCGTGAAAGTGATGGGCCGGCACAAGCCCGAGAACATCGTGATCGAAATGGCCAGAGAGAACCA
GACCACCCAGAAGGGACAGAAGAACAGCCGCGAGAGAATGAAGCGGATCGAAGAGGGCATCAAAGAGCTG
GGCAGCCAGATCCTGAAAGAACACCCCGTGGAAAACACCCAGCTGCAGAACGAGAAGCTGTACCTGTACT
ACCTGCAGAATGGGCGGGATATGTACGTGGACCAGGAACTGGACATCAACCGGCTGTCCGACTACGATGT
GGACCATATCGTGCCTCAGAGCTTTCTGAAGGACGACTCCATCGACAACAAGGTGCTGACCAGAAGCGAC
AAGAACCGGGGCAAGAGCGACAACGTGCCCTCCGAAGAGGTCGTGAAGAAGATGAAGAACTACTGGCGGC
AGCTGCTGAACGCCAAGCTGATTACCCAGAGAAAGTTCGACAATCTGACCAAGGCCGAGAGAGGCGGCCT
GAGCGAACTGGATAAGGCCGGCTTCATCAAGAGACAGCTGGTGGAAACCCGGCAGATCACAAAGCACGTG
GCACAGATCCTGGACTCCCGGATGAACACTAAGTACGACGAGAATGACAAGCTGATCCGGGAAGTGAAAG
TGATCACCCTGAAGTCCAAGCTGGTGTCCGATTTCCGGAAGGATTTCCAGTTTTACAAAGTGCGCGAGAT
CAACAACTACCACCACGCCCACGACGCCTACCTGAACGCCGTCGTGGGAACCGCCCTGATCAAAAAGTAC
CCTAAGCTGGAAAGCGAGTTCGTGTACGGCGACTACAAGGTGTACGACGTGCGGAAGATGATCGCCAAGA
GCGAGCAGGAAATCGGCAAGGCTACCGCCAAGTACTTCTTCTACAGCAACATCATGAACTTTTTCAAGAC
CGAGATTACCCTGGCCAACGGCGAGATCCGGAAGCGGCCTCTGATCGAGACAAACGGCGAAACCGGGGAG
ATCGTGTGGGATAAGGGCCGGGATTTTGCCACCGTGCGGAAAGTGCTGAGCATGCCCCAAGTGAATATCG
TGAAAAAGACCGAGGTGCAGACAGGCGGCTTCAGCAAAGAGTCTATCCTGCCCAAGAGGAACAGCGATAA
GCTGATCGCCAGAAAGAAGGACTGGGACCCTAAGAAGTACGGCGGCTTCGACAGCCCCACCGTGGCCTAT
TCTGTGCTGGTGGTGGCCAAAGTGGAAAAGGGCAAGTCCAAGAAACTGAAGAGTGTGAAAGAGCTGCTGG
GGATCACCATCATGGAAAGAAGCAGCTTCGAGAAGAATCCCATCGACTTTCTGGAAGCCAAGGGCTACAA
AGAAGTGAAAAAGGACCTGATCATCAAGCTGCCTAAGTACTCCCTGTTCGAGCTGGAAAACGGCCGGAAG
AGAATGCTGGCCTCTGCCGGCGAACTGCAGAAGGGAAACGAACTGGCCCTGCCCTCCAAATATGTGAACT
TCCTGTACCTGGCCAGCCACTATGAGAAGCTGAAGGGCTCCCCCGAGGATAATGAGCAGAAACAGCTGTT
TGTGGAACAGCACAAGCACTACCTGGACGAGATCATCGAGCAGATCAGCGAGTTCTCCAAGAGAGTGATC
CTGGCCGACGCTAATCTGGACAAAGTGCTGTCCGCCTACAACAAGCACCGGGATAAGCCCATCAGAGAGC
AGGCCGAGAATATCATCCACCTGTTTACCCTGACCAATCTGGGAGCCCCTGCCGCCTTCAAGTACTTTGA
CACCACCATCGACCGGAAGAGGTACACCAGCACCAAAGAGGTGCTGGACGCCACCCTGATCCACCAGAGC
ATCACCGGCCTGTACGAGACACGGATCGACCTGTCTCAGCTGGGAGGCGACAAGCGACCTGCCGCCACAA
AGAAGGCTGGACAGGCTAAGAAGAAGAAAGATTACAAAGACGATGACGATAAGGGCAGTGGAGAGGGCAG
AGGAAGTCTGCTAACATGCGGTGACGTCGAGGAGAATCCTGGCCCACTCGAGGTGAGCAAGGGCGAGGAG
GATAACATGGCCATCATCAAGGAGTTCATGCGCTTCAAGGTGCACATGGAGGGCTCCGTGAACGGCCACG
AGTTCGAGATCGAGGGCGAGGGCGAGGGCCGCCCCTACGAGGGCACCCAGACCGCCAAGCTGAAGGTGAC
CAAGGGTGGCCCCCTGCCCTTCGCCTGGGACATCCTGTCCCCTCAGTTCATGTACGGCTCCAAGGCCTAC
GTGAAGCACCCCGCCGACATCCCCGACTACTTGAAGCTGTCCTTCCCCGAGGGCTTCAAGTGGGAGCGCG
TGATGAACTTCGAGGACGGCGGCGTGGTGACCGTGACCCAGGACTCCTCCCTGCAGGACGGCGAGTTCAT
CTACAAGGTGAAGCTGCGCGGCACCAACTTCCCCTCCGACGGCCCCGTAATGCAGAAGAAGACCATGGGC
TGGGAGGCCTCCTCCGAGCGGATGTACCCCGAGGACGGCGCCCTGAAGGGCGAGATCAAGCAGAGGCTGA
AGCTGAAGGACGGCGGCCACTACGACGCTGAGGTCAAGACCACCTACAAGGCCAAGAAGCCCGTGCAGCT
GCCCGGCGCCTACAACGTCAACATCAAGTTGGACATCACCTCCCACAACGAGGACTACACCATCGTGGAA
CAGTACGAACGCGCCGAGGGCCGCCACTCCACCGGCGGCATGGACGAGCTGTACAAGGGATCCGGCGCAA
CAAACTTCTCTCTGCTGAAACAAGCCGGAGATGTCGAAGAGAATCCTGGACCGACCGAGTACAAGCCCAC
GGTGCGCCTCGCCACCCGCGACGACGTCCCCAGGGCCGTACGCACCCTCGCCGCCGCGTTCGCCGACTAC
CCCGCCACGCGCCACACCGTCGATCCGGACCGCCACATCGAGCGGGTCACCGAGCTGCAAGAACTCTTCC
TCACGCGCGTCGGGCTCGACATCGGCAAGGTGTGGGTCGCGGACGACGGCGCCGCGGTGGCGGTCTGGAC
CACGCCGGAGAGCGTCGAAGCGGGGGCGGTGTTCGCCGAGATCGGCCCGCGCATGGCCGAGTTGAGCGGT
TCCCGGCTGGCCGCGCAGCAACAGATGGAAGGCCTCCTGGCGCCGCACCGGCCCAAGGAGCCCGCGTGGT
TCCTGGCCACCGTCGGAGTCTCGCCCGACCACCAGGGCAAGGGTCTGGGCAGCGCCGTCGTGCTCCCCGG
AGTGGAGGCGGCCGAGCGCGCCGGGGTGCCCGCCTTCCTGGAGACCTCCGCGCCCCGCAACCTCCCCTTC
TACGAGCGGCTCGGCTTCACCGTCACCGCCGACGTCGAGGTGCCCGAAGGACCGCGCACCTGGTGCATGA
CCCGCAAGCCCGGTGCCTGAACGCGTTAAGTCGACAATCAACCTCTGGATTACAAAATTTGTGAAAGATT
GACTGGTATTCTTAACTATGTTGCTCCTTTTACGCTATGTGGATACGCTGCTTTAATGCCTTTGTATCAT
GCTATTGCTTCCCGTATGGCTTTCATTTTCTCCTCCTTGTATAAATCCTGGTTGCTGTCTCTTTATGAGG
AGTTGTGGCCCGTTGTCAGGCAACGTGGCGTGGTGTGCACTGTGTTTGCTGACGCAACCCCCACTGGTTG
GGGCATTGCCACCACCTGTCAGCTCCTTTCCGGGACTTTCGCTTTCCCCCTCCCTATTGCCACGGCGGAA
CTCATCGCCGCCTGCCTTGCCCGCTGCTGGACAGGGGCTCGGCTGTTGGGCACTGACAATTCCGTGGTGT
TGTCGGGGAAATCATCGTCCTTTCCTTGGCTGCTCGCCTGTGTTGCCACCTGGATTCTGCGCGGGACGTC
CTTCTGCTACGTCCCTTCGGCCCTCAATCCAGCGGACCTTCCTTCCCGCGGCCTGCTGCCGGCTCTGCGG
CCTCTTCCGCGTCTTCGCCTTCGCCCTCAGACGAGTCGGATCTCCCTTTGGGCCGCCTCCCCGCGTCGAC
TTTAAGACCAATGACTTACAAGGCAGCTGTAGATCTTAGCCACTTTTTAAAAGAAAAGGGGGGACTGGAA
GGGCTAATTCACTCCCAACGAAGACAAGATCTGCTTTTTGCTTGTACTGGGTCTCTCTGGTTAGACCAGA
TCTGAGCCTGGGAGCTCTCTGGCTAACTAGGGAACCCACTGCTTAAGCCTCAATAAAGCTTGCCTTGAGT
GCTTCAAGTAGTGTGTGCCCGTCTGTTGTGTGACTCTGGTAACTAGAGATCCCTCAGACCCTTTTAGTCA
GTGTGGAAAATCTCTAGCAGGGCCCGTTTAAACCCGCTGATCAGCCTCGACTGTGCCTTCTAGTTGCCAG
CCATCTGTTGTTTGCCCCTCCCCCGTGCCTTCCTTGACCCTGGAAGGTGCCACTCCCACTGTCCTTTCCT
AATAAAATGAGGAAATTGCATCGCATTGTCTGAGTAGGTGTCATTCTATTCTGGGGGGTGGGGTGGGGCA
GGACAGCAAGGGGGAGGATTGGGAAGACAATAGCAGGCATGCTGGGGATGCGGTGGGCTCTATGGCTTCT
GAGGCGGAAAGAACCAGCTGGGGCTCTAGGGGGTATCCCC
[124 nt withheld, positions 11031-11154]
C
[91 nt withheld, positions 11156-11246]
A
[49 nt withheld, positions 11248-11296]
CCTTTGACGTTGGAGTCCACGTTCTTT
[37 nt withheld, positions 11324-11360]
ACCCTATCTCGGTCTATTCTTTTGATTTATAAGGGATTTTGCCGATTTCGGCCTATTGGTTAAAAAATGA
GCTGATTTAACAAAAATTTAACGCGAATTAATTCTGTGGAATGTGTGTCAGTTAGGGTGTGGAAAGTCCC
CAGGCTCCCCAGCAGGCAGAAGTATGCAAAGCATGCATCTCAATTAGTCAGCAACCAGGTGTGGAAAGTC
CCCAGGCTCCCCAGCAGGCAGAAGTATGCAAAGCATGCATCTCAATTAGTCAGCAACCATAGTCCCGCCC
CTAACTCCGCCCATCCCGCCCCTAACTCCGCCCAGTTCCGCCCATTCTCCGCCCCATGGCTGACTAATTT
TTTTTATTTATGCAGAGGCCGAGGCCGCCTCTGCCTCTGAGCTATTCCAGAAGTAGTGAGGAGGCTTTTT
TGGAGGCCTAGGCTTTTGCAAAAAGCTCCCGGGAGCTTGTATATCCATTTTCGGATCTGATCAGCACGTG
TTGACAATTAATCATCGGCATAGTATATCGGCATAGTATAATACGACAAGGTGAGGAACTAAACCATGGC
CAAGTTGACCAGTGCCGTTCCGGTGCTCACCGCGCGCGACGTCGCCGGAGCGGTCGAGTTCTGGACCGAC
CGGCTCGGGTTCTCCCGGGACTTCGTGGAGGACGACTTCGCCGGTGTGGTCCGGGACGACGTGACCCTGT
TCATCAGCGCGGTCCAGGACCAGGTGGTGCCGGACAACACCCTGGCCTGGGTGTGGGTGCGCGGCCTGGA
CGAGCTGTACGCCGAGTGGTCGGAGGTCGTGTCCACGAACTTCCGGGACGCCTCCGGGCCGGCCATGACC
GAGATCGGCGAGCAGCCGTGGGGGCGGGAGTTCGCCCTGCGCGACCCGGCCGGCAACTGCGTGCACTTCG
TGGCCGAGGAGCAGGACTGACACGTGCTACGAGATTTCGATTCCACCGCCGCCTTCTATGAAAGGTTGGG
CTTCGGAATCGTTTTCCGGGACGCCGGCTGGATGATCCTCCAGCGCGGGGATCTCATGCTGGAGTTCTTC
GCCCACCCCAACTTGTTTATTGCAGCTTATAATGGTTACAAATAAAGCAATAGCATCACAAATTTCACAA
ATAAAGCATTTTTTTCACTGCATTCTAGTTGTGGTTTGTCCAAACTCATCAATGTATCTTATCATGTCTG
TATACCGTCGACCTCTAGCTAGAGCTTGGCGTAATCATGGTCATAGCTGTTTCCTGTGTGAAATTGTTAT
CCGCTCACAATTCCACACAACATACGAGCCGGAAGCATAAAGTGTAAAGCCTGGGGTGCCTAATGAGTGA
GCTAACTCACATTAATTGCGTTGCGCTCACTGCCCGCTTTCCAGTCGGGAAACCTGTCGTGCCAGCTGCA
TTAATGAATCGGCCAACGCGCGGGGAGAGGCGGTTTGCGTATTGGGCGCTCTTCCGCTTCCTCGCTCACT
GACTCGCTGCGCTCGGTCGTTCGGCTGCGGCGAGCGGTATCAGCTCACTCAAAGGCGGTAATACGGTTAT
CCACAGAATCAGGGGATAACGCAGGAAAGAACATGTGAGCAAAAGGCCAGCAAAAGGCCAGGAACCGTAA
AAAGGCCGCGTTGCTGGCGTTTTTCCATAGGCTCCGCCCCCCTGACGAGCATCACAAAAATCGACGCTCA
AGTCAGAGGTGGCGAAACCCGACAGGACTATAAAGATACCAGGCGTTTCCCCCTGGAAGCTCCCTCGTGC
GCTCTCCTGTTCCGACCCTGCCGCTTACCGGATACCTGTCCGCCTTTCTCCCTTCGGGAAGCGTGGCGCT
TTCTCATAGCTCACGCTGTAGGTATCTCAGTTCGGTGTAGGTCGTTCGCTCCAAGCTGGGCTGTGTGCAC
GAACCCCCCGTTCAGCCCGACCGCTGCGCCTTATCCGGTAACTATCGTCTTGAGTCCAACCCGGTAAGAC
ACGACTTATCGCCACTGGCAGCAGCCACTGGTAACAGGATTAGCAGAGCGAGGTATGTAGGCGGTGCTAC
AGAGTTCTTGAAGTGGTGGCCTAACTACGGCTACACTAGAAGAACAGTATTTGGTATCTGCGCTCTGCTG
AAGCCAGTTACCTTCGGAAAAAGAGTTGGTAGCTCTTGATCCGGCAAACAAACCACCGCTGGTAGCGGTG
GTTTTTTTGTTTGCAAGCAGCAGATTACGCGCAGAAAAAAAGGATCTCAAGAAGATCCTTTGATCTTTTC
TACGGGGTCTGACGCTCAGTGGAACGAAAACTCACGTTAAGGGATTTTGGTCATGAGATTATCAAAAAGG
ATCTTCACCTAGATCCTTTTAAATTAAAAATGAAGTTTTAAATCAATCTAAAGTATATATGAGTAAACTT
GGTCTGACAGTTACCAATGCTTAATCAGTGAGGCACCTATCTCAGCGATCTGTCTATTTCGTTCATCCAT
AGTTGCCTGACTCCCCGTCGTGTAGATAACTACGATACGGGAGGGCTTACCATCTGGCCCCAGTGCTGCA
ATGATACCGCGAGACCCACGCTCACCGGCTCCAGATTTATCAGCAATAAACCAGCCAGCCGGAAGGGCCG
AGCGCAGAAGTGGTCCTGCAACTTTATCCGCCTCCATCCAGTCTATTAATTGTTGCCGGGAAGCTAGAGT
AAGTAGTTCGCCAGTTAATAGTTTGCGCAACGTTGTTGCCATTGCTACAGGCATCGTGGTGTCACGCTCG
TCGTTTGGTATGGCTTCATTCAGCTCCGGTTCCCAACGATCAAGGCGAGTTACATGATCCCCCATGTTGT
GCAAAAAAGCGGTTAGCTCCTTCGGTCCTCCGATCGTTGTCAGAAGTAAGTTGGCCGCAGTGTTATCACT
CATGGTTATGGCAGCACTGCATAATTCTCTTACTGTCATGCCATCCGTAAGATGCTTTTCTGTGACTGGT
GAGTACTCAACCAAGTCATTCTGAGAATAGTGTATGCGGCGACCGAGTTGCTCTTGCCCGGCGTCAATAC
GGGATAATACCGCGCCACATAGCAGAACTTTAAAAGTGCTCATCATTGGAAAACGTTCTTCGGGGCGAAA
ACTCTCAAGGATCTTACCGCTGTTGAGATCCAGTTCGATGTAACCCACTCGTGCACCCAACTGATCTTCA
GCATCTTTTACTTTCACCAGCGTTTCTGGGTGAGCAAAAACAGGAAGGCAAAATGCCGCAAAAAAGGGAA
TAAGGGCGACACGGAAATGTTGAATACTCATACTCTTCCTTTTTCAATATTATTGAAGCATTTATCAGGG
TTATTGTCTCATGAGCGGATACATATTTGAATGTATTTAGAAAAATAAACAAATAGGGGTTCCGCGCACA
TTTCCCCGAAAAGTGCCACCTGAC
