>Addgene plasmid #155096 | LCV2_mCherry | depositor partial sequence | sequence record 300052 | mCherry
GTGAGCAAGGGCGAGGAGGATAACATGGCCATCATCAAGGAGTTCATGCGCTTCAAGGTGCACATGGAGG
GCTCCGTGAACGGCCACGAGTTCGAGATCGAGGGCGAGGGCGAGGGCCGCCCCTACGAGGGCACCCAGAC
CGCCAAGCTGAAGGTGACCAAGGGTGGCCCCCTGCCCTTCGCCTGGGACATCCTGTCCCCTCAGTTCATG
TACGGCTCCAAGGCCTACGTGAAGCACCCCGCCGACATCCCCGACTACTTGAAGCTGTCCTTCCCCGAGG
GCTTCAAGTGGGAGCGCGTGATGAACTTCGAGGACGGCGGCGTGGTGACCGTGACCCAGGACTCCTCCCT
GCAGGACGGCGAGTTCATCTACAAGGTGAAGCTGCGCGGCACCAACTTCCCCTCCGACGGCCCCGTAATG
CAGAAGAAGACCATGGGCTGGGAGGCCTCCTCCGAGCGGATGTACCCCGAGGACGGCGCCCTGAAGGGCG
AGATCAAGCAGAGGCTGAAGCTGAAGGACGGCGGCCACTACGACGCTGAGGTCAAGACCACCTACAAGGC
CAAGAAGCCCGTGCAGCTGCCCGGCGCCTACAACGTCAACATCAAGTTGGACATCACCTCCCACAACGAG
GACTACACCATCGTGGAACAGTACGAACGCGCCGAGGGCCGCCACTCCACCGGCGGCATGGACGAGCTGT
ACAAG
